Addgene plasmid #92262: pMCh-61
Purpose: Plasmid for expression of NHA-tagged Drosophila melanogaster GW182 in D. melanogaster cells
Depositing lab: Marina Chekulaeva & Roy Parker. Depositing organization: University of Arizona. Publication: Multiple independent domains of dGW182 function in miRNA-mediated repression in Drosophila. Chekulaeva M, Filipowicz W, Parker R. RNA. 2009 May;15(5):794-803. doi: 10.1261/rna.1364909. Epub 2009 Mar 20. PubMed 19304924.
Backbone
  Vector backbone: pAC5.1-NHA
  Backbone size w/o insert (bp): 5445
  Total vector size (bp): 9619
  Vector type: Insect Expression
Growth in bacteria
  Bacterial resistance: Ampicillin, 100 μg/mL
  Growth temperature: 37°C
  Growth strain: DH5alpha
  Copy number: High Copy
Gene/Insert
  Gene/Insert name: dGW182 (alt name: Gawky)
  Species: D. melanogaster (fly)
  Insert size (bp): 4164
  GenBank ID: NM_166783.2
  Entrez Gene: gw (a.k.a. Dmel_CG31992, CG11484, CG31992, CG9905, Dmel\CG31992, GQ182, GW, GW182, Gw, Gw182, anon-EST:Posey205, dGW182, gw182)
  Promoter: Ac5
  Tag / fusion protein: NHA (N terminal on backbone)
  Cloning method: Restriction Enzyme; 5′ cloning site SbfI (not destroyed); 3′ cloning site NotI (not destroyed)
  Sequencing primers: 5′ ACA CAA AGC CGC TCC ATC AG; 3′ CCT TAG AAG GCA CAG TCG AGG
Terms and licenses: Academic/Nonprofit Terms; Industry Terms: Not Available to Industry
Depositor comments: Note: Addgene's quality control sequencing finds two additional amino acid residue substitutions (V704A and N799S). The effects of these additional residue changes on protein function are not known.
How to cite: pMCh-61 was a gift from Marina Chekulaeva & Roy Parker (Addgene plasmid # 92262 ; http://n2t.net/addgene:92262 ; RRID:Addgene_92262)
