[The description below was written by a language model from this plasmid's Addgene catalogue record and pLannotate feature annotations shown in this document.]
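Description:
pMCh-61 is an insect expression plasmid built on the pAC5.1-NHA backbone for producing tagged Drosophila melanogaster GW182 (Gawky, gene gw) in cultured D. melanogaster cells. It is propagated in E. coli as a high-copy plasmid through a ColE1/pUC-type origin and selected with ampicillin via the bla gene and its own promoter. The record lists no selectable marker for insect cells. A tetracycline-resistance fragment and a small piece of SV40 large T antigen are also annotated; these appear to be non-functional backbone remnants.

Expression is driven by the constitutive Drosophila actin 5C (Ac5) promoter, which spans about 2.5 kb upstream of the open reading frame. The "NHA" tag supplied by the backbone sits at the N terminus. By the feature tables it consists of a short fragment of the bacteriophage lambda N protein followed by an HA epitope, ahead of the roughly 4.2 kb dGW182 coding sequence cloned between SbfI and NotI. The lambda N peptide is commonly used to tether a fusion protein to reporter mRNAs carrying boxB hairpins, while HA allows detection. That fits the associated study of dGW182 domains in miRNA-mediated repression, although the record itself states only expression as the purpose. A V5 tag is annotated downstream of the insert, but the record does not say whether it is translated in frame. An SV40 polyadenylation signal follows the cassette.

The depositor sequence (9,619 nt) and the repository's sequencing result (9,599 nt) show the same feature set and order, differing slightly in length. Quality-control sequencing also found two amino acid substitutions, V704A and N799S, whose functional effects are unknown.
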