Features (pLannotate 1.2.2; 11 found; start..end, strand, type, name):
     56..2568    +  promoter       Ac5 promoter: Drosophila melanogaster actin 5C promoter
   2589..2654    +  CDS            N (fragment): REGN_LAMBD - Experimental evidence at protein level: Swiss-Prot protein existence level 1. Plays a role as a transcriptional antitermination factor that allows the virus to initiate its lytic phase. Activates expression of the delayed viral early genes by modifying host RNA polymerase (RNAP) into a form that is resistant to termination signals. This antitermination function requires the host NusA protein which serves to stabilize the interaction between antitermination protein N and host RNA polymerase. From Escherichia phage lambda (Bacteriophage lambda).
   2682..2708    +  CDS            3xHA (fragment): three tandem HA epitope tags
   2718..6869    +  CDS            gw: GAWKY_DROME - Also known as GW182 From Drosophila melanogaster (Fruit fly).
   6904..6945    +  CDS            V5 tag: epitope tag from simian virus 5
   7045..7179    -  polyA_signal   SV40 poly(A) signal: SV40 polyadenylation signal
   7202..7286    -  CDS            large T antigen (fragment): large T antigen from SV40 (simian virus 40)
   7287..7757    +  CDS            TcR (fragment): tetracycline efflux protein; tet; confers resistance to tetracycline
   7801..8389    -  rep_origin     ori: high-copy-number ColE1/pMB1/pBR322/pUC origin of replication
   8560..9420    -  CDS            AmpR: β-lactamase; bla; confers resistance to ampicillin, carbenicillin, and related antibiotics
   9421..9525    -  promoter       AmpR promoter: bla
>Addgene plasmid #92262 | pMCh-61 | depositor full sequence | sequence record 180800 | pAC5.1-NHA-dGW182
CTTCAAGGAATTAATTCTATATTCTAAAAACACAAATGATACTTCTAAAAAAAATCATGAATGGCATCAA
CTCTGAATCAAATCTTTGCAGATGCACCTACTTCTCATTTCCACTGTCACATCATTTTTCCAGATCTCGC
TGCCTGTTATGTGGCCCACAAACCAAGACACGTTTTATGGCCATTAAAGCTGGCTGATCGTCGCCAAACA
CCAAATACATATCAATATGTACATTCGAGAAAGAAGCGATCAAAGAAGCGTCTTCGGGCGAGTAGGAGAA
TGCGGAGGAGAAGGAGAACGAGCTGATCTAGTATCTCTCCACAATCCAATGCCAACTGACCAACTGGCCA
TATTCGGAGCAATTTGAAGCCAATTTCCATCGCCTGGCGATCGCTCCATTCTTGGCTATATGTTTTTCAC
CGTTCCCGGGGCCATTTTCAAAGACTCGTCGGTAAGATAAGATTGTGTCACTCGCTGTCTCTCTTCATTT
GTCGAAGAATGCTGAGGAATTTCGCGATGACGTCGGCGAGTATTTTGAAGAATGAGAATAATTTGTATTT
ATACGAAAATCAGTTAGTGGAATTTTCTACAAAAACATGTTATCTATAGATAATTTTGTTGCAAAATATG
TTGACTATGACAAAGATTGTATGTATATACCTTTAATGTATTCTCATTTTCTTATGTATTTATAATGGCA
ATGATGATACTGATGATATTTTAAGATGATGCCAGACCACAGGCTGATTTCTGCGTCTTTTGCCGAACGC
AGTGCATGTGCGGTTGTTGTTTTTTGGAATAGTTTCAATTTTCGGACTGTCCGCTTTGATTTCAGTTTCT
TGGCTTATTCAAAAAGCAAAGTAAAGCCAAAAAAGCGAGATGGCAATACCAAATGCGGCAAAACGGTAGT
GGAAGGAAAGGGGTGCGGGGCAGCGGAAGGAAGGGTGGGGCGGGGCGTGGCGGGGTCTGTGGCTGGGCGC
GACGTCACCGACGTTGGAGCCACTCCTTTGACCATGTGTGCGTGTGTGTATTATTCGTGTCTCGCCACTC
GCCGGTTGTTTTTTTCTTTTTATCTCGCTCTCTCTAGCGCCATCTCGTACGCATGCTCAACGCACCGCAT
GTTGCCGTGTCCTTTATGCGTCATTTTGGCTCGAAATAGGCAATTATTTAAACAAAGATTAGTCAACGAA
AACGCTAAAATAAATAAGTCTACAATATGGTTACTTATTGCCATGTGTGTGCAGCCAACGATAGCAACAA
AAGCAACAACACAGTGGCTTTCCCTCTTTCACTTTTTGTTTGCAAGCGCGTGCGAGCAAGACGGCACGAC
CGGCAAACGCAATTACGCTGACAAAGAGCAGACGAAGTTTTGGCCGAAAAACATCAAGGCGCCTGATACG
AATGCATTTGCAATAACAATTGCGATATTTAATATTGTTTATGAAGCTGTTTGACTTCAAAACACACAAA
AAAAAAAATAAAACAAATTATTTGAAAGAGAATTAGGAATCGGACAGCTTATCGTTACGGGCTAACAGCA
CACCGAGACGAAATAGCTTACCTGACGTCACAGCCTCTGGAAGAACTGCCGCCAAGCAGAGAGAGAGAGA
AAAAGAGGGAGAGCAGCTTAGACCGCATGTGCTTGTGTGTGAGGCGTCTCTCTCTTCGTCTCCTGTTTGC
GCAAACGCATAGACTGCACTGAGAAAATCGATTACCTATTTTTTATGAATGAATATTTGCACTATTACTA
TTCAAAACTATTAAGATAGCAATCACATTCAATAGCCAAATACTATACCACCTGAGCGATGCAACGAAAT
GATCAATTTGAGCAAAAATGCTGCATATTTAGGACGGCATCATTATAGAAATGCTTCTTGCTGTGTACTT
TTCTCTCGTCTGGCAGCTGTTTCGCCGTTATTGTTAAAACCGGCTTAAGTTAGGTGTGTTTTCTACGACT
AGTGATGCCCCTACTAGAAGATGTGTGTTGCACAAATGTCCCTGAATAACCAATTTGAAGTGCAGATAGC
AGTAAACGTAAGCTAATATGAATATTATTTAACTGTAATGTTTTAATATCGCTGGACATTACTAATAAAC
CCACTATAAACACATGTACATATGTATGTTTTGGCATACAATGAGTAGTTGGGGAAAAAATGTGTAAAAG
CACCGTGACCATCACAGCATAAAGATAACCAGCTGAAGTATCGAATATGAGTAACCCCCAAATTGAATCA
CATGCCGCAACTGATAGGACCCATGGAAGTACACTCTTCATGGCGATATACAAGACACACACAAGCACGA
ACACCCAGTTGCGGAGGAAATTCTCCGTAAATGAAAACCCAATCGGCGAACAATTCATACCCATATATGG
TAAAAGTTTTGAACGCGACTTGAGAGCGGAGAGCATTGCGGCTGATAAGGTTTTAGCGCTAAGCGGGCTT
TATAAAACGGGCTGCGGGACCAGTTTTCATATCACTACCGTTTGAGTTCTTGTGCTGTGTGGATACTCCT
CCCGACACAAAGCCGCTCCATCAGCCAGCAGTCGTCTAATCCAGAGACCCCGGATCGGGGTACCCAACAT
GGACGCACAAACACGACGACGTGAGCGTCGCGCTGAGAAACAAGCTCAATGGAAAGCTGCAAACGGTGGA
TCTCCTCCAAGCTTGATGGCTTACCCATACGATGTTCCAGATTACGCTCCTGCAGGCATGCGTGAAGCCC
TTTTTTCCCAAGATGGCTGGGGCTGTCAGCATGTTAACCAGGATACTAATTGGGAAGTTCCCAGTTCGCC
AGAACCAGCCAATAAGGATGCACCCGGTCCACCAATGTGGAAGCCAAGCATTAACAATGGTACTGATCTT
TGGGAGTCCAATTTGAGAAACGGAGGTCAGCCGGCCGCACAGCAAGTTCCAAAGCCGTCGTGGGGTCATA
CACCATCCTCTAACTTAGGTGGAACATGGGGTGAGGACGACGATGGCGCCGATAGTAGTAGTGTGTGGAC
TGGAGGAGCTGTTAGCAACGCGGGATCCGGAGCTGCAGTGGGAGTAAACCAAGCCGGAGTTAATGTCGGT
CCAGGCGGTGTTGTTTCGTCTGGCGGACCTCAGTGGGGACAAGGTGTCGTTGGCGTCGGACTTGGATCAA
CTGGAGGTAACGGGTCAAGCAATATAACTGGATCGTCTGGAGTCGCAACAGGTAGTAGCGGAAACTCCAG
CAACGCTGGTAACGGTTGGGGAGACCCTCGTGAAATACGCCCTTTGGGAGTTGGTGGCTCCATGGATATT
CGAAATGTTGAACATCGCGGCGGTAACGGTTCTGGAGCAACTTCGAGCGATCCACGAGACATTCGCATGA
TCGATCCGCGTGACCCTATTCGAGGAGATCCCCGTGGAATATCTGGTCGTCTTAATGGGACCTCTGAAAT
GTGGGGTCATCATCCACAAATGTCCCATAACCAGTTGCAAGGTATCAACAAAATGGTTGGTCAAAGTGTA
GCAACTGCCAGCACCAGTGTCGGAACATCTGGCTCGGGCATCGGTCCTGGAGGTCCCGGTCCTAGTACAG
TATCAGGCAATATCCCAACACAGTGGGGGCCTGCTCAACCGGTAAGCGTTGGTGTAAGTGGTCCCAAAGA
CATGTCAAAACAGATAAGTGGATGGGAGGAACCATCACCACCGCCTCAGCGTCGCAGTATTCCTAACTAC
GATGATGGTACATCGTTGTGGGGTCAGCAAACTCGTGTTCCCGCTGCAAGCGGTCACTGGAAAGACATGA
CTGATTCGATAGGTCGTAGTAGTCATCTCATGCGTGGCCAAAGCCAAACGGGAGGTATAGGAATAGCCGG
CGTTGGAAATAGCAATGTTCCAGTGGGAGCCAATCCAAGTAATCCTATAAGCAGTGTAGTTGGACCTCAA
GCCCGGATTCCATCTGTGGGCGGCGTACAACACAAACCAGACGGCGGCGCTATGTGGGTGCATTCCGGCA
ATGTAGGTGGCAGAAATAATGTTGCTGCTGTTACTACTTGGGGAGATGACACTCATAGCGTTAATGTCGG
CGCTCCCAGCAGTGGCAGTGTATCCAGCAACAATTGGGTTGATGACAAGTCCAACTCAACCTTGGCACAA
AACTCTTGGAGCGACCCGGCCCCTGTTGGAGTTAGTTGGGGCAATAAGCAAAGCAAACCGCCAAGCAATA
GTGCTTCATCAGGTTGGAGCACTGCTGCGGGCGTGGTGGATGGGGTTGATCTAGGATCTGAGTGGAACAC
GCACGGGGGGATTATTGGAAAATCTCAGCAACAACAAAAACTAGCGGGACTTAACGTGGGAATGGTGAAC
GTAATTAACGCGGAGATCATTAAGCAAAGCAAGCAATACAGGATCCTTGTCGAGAACGGCTTTAAAAAGG
AAGATGTAGAGCGGGCATTAGTGATTGCTAATATGAACATCGAAGAGGCAGCCGATATGCTCCGTGCCAA
CTCATCCCTATCAATGGATGGTTGGCGTCGACATGATGAGTCCCTTGGATCTTATGCCGACCACAATAGT
TCAACAAGCAGCGGTGGATTTGCTGGTCGTTACCCGGTCAACAGTGGACAACCTTCAATGTCCTTTCCTC
ATAATAACCTTATGAATAACATGGGAGGTACCGCTGTTACTGGAGGTAACAACAATACAAACATGACAGC
TTTACAGGTGCAAAAGTATTTAAATCAAGGGCAACATGGTGTCGCTGTTGGACCGCAAGCCGTTGGTAAT
TCTTCAGCAGTATCTGTCGGATTTGGTCAGAACACGTCTAACGCAGCAGTGGCAGGAGCAGCCTCTGTAA
ATATAGCAGCAAATACAAACAACCAACCGTCTGGTCAGCAAATTCGCATGCTAGGCCAGCAAATTCAGTT
GGCCATTCATAGTGGTTTCATATCTAGTCAGATATTGACTCAACCGCTAACTCAAACAACCCTTAACCTT
TTAAACCAACTTCTTAGCAATATTAAGCATCTCCAGGCTGCGCAGCAATCCCTTACCCGCGGGGGAAATG
TCAATCCAATGGCAGTGAATGTGGCTATATCTAAATACAAGCAGCAAATCCAGAATTTACAGAACCAGAT
AAATGCACAACAGGCTGTGTATGTAAAACAGCAAAATATGCAACCAACTTCACAACAACAACAGCCCCAA
CAACAGCAACTTCCTTCTGTTCATCTAAGTAACTCAGGCAACGACTATTTAAGAGGTCACGATGCAATAA
ATAATTTGCAAAGCAACTTTTCTGAGCTCAATATTAATAAGCCAAGTGGATATCAAGGAGCGTCCAATCA
ACAATCCCGATTAAATCAGTGGAAGCTTCCAGTATTAGATAAGGAGATCAACTCTGACAGTACGGAATTT
TCTCGTGCCCCAGGTGCAACGAAACAAAATTTGACGGCCAACACAAGCAACATAAACTCTTTGGGTCTTC
AAAACGATAGTACATGGTCAACTGGACGCAGTATTGGTGACGGTTGGCCTGATCCCTCATCTGATAACGA
GAATAAAGACTGGTCTGTTGCTCAGCCAACTTCAGCAGCAACTGCTTACACTGATCTGGTCCAAGAGTTT
GAGCCAGGCAAGCCATGGAAGGGTTCACAGATCAAAAGCATAGAAGATGATCCCAGCATTACACCAGGAA
GCGTTGCTAGATCTCCATTGTCTATTAATTCGACGCCAAAAGATGCTGACATATTTGCCAATACCGGTAA
AAATTCACCGACTGATTTACCGCCACTAAGTTTATCGTCGTCTACATGGAGTTTTAATCCAAACCAAAAT
TATCCGAGTCACAGTTGGTCTGACAATAGTCAACAATGTACCGCCACTTCGGAGCTTTGGACAAGCCCGC
TAAATAAATCATCGTCTCGAGGTCCCCCGCCAGGATTGACTGCCAATTCAAATAAATCTGCAAATAGTAA
TGCGTCAACGCCAACAACTATTACCGGAGGTGCGAATGGATGGTTACAGCCTCGAAGTGGCGGTGTTCAA
ACCACAAACACTAATTGGACAGGTGGTAACACCACTTGGGGCTCCAGTTGGTTGCTTTTGAAAAATCTAA
CAGCACAGATTGATGGTCCTACTTTGCGTACACTGTGTATGCAGCATGGGCCCCTTGTCAGCTTTCACCC
GTATTTGAACCAAGGAATTGCCTTATGTAAATATACTACTCGTGAGGAGGCGAACAAGGCGCAAATGGCG
TTAAACAACTGTGTCCTCGCCAACACCACAATATTTGCTGAATCTCCCAGCGAGAACGAGGTGCAAAGCA
TTATGCAGCACTTACCACAAACTCCTTCCTCTACAAGCTCTAGTGGAACTAGTGGTGGCAACGTCGGAGG
CGTCGGCACTTCAGCCAATAATGCAAACAGTGGTTCTGCAGCTTGTCTGTCCGGAAACAATAGCGGCAAC
GGAAACGGCAGCGCGAGCGGCGCCGGCAGCGGCAACAATGGCAACAGTAGCTGCAACAACAGTGCCGCCG
GGGGGGGCAGCAGCAGCAACAACACGATTACCACTGTAGCAAATTCGAATCTTGTTGGTTCTAGTGGCTC
TGTCTCAAATTCCTCTGGCGTTACTGCTAACTCTAGTACTGTTTCTGTAGTTAGTTGTACAGCGAGTGGG
AATTCCATAAATGGGGCAGGTACTGCAAACAGTTCTGGTTCAAAGAGTAGTGCAAACAATTTAGCTAGCG
GCCAGTCTAGCGCTTCTAACTTAACTAATAGCACCAATTCAACATGGCGACAAACTAGCCAAAACCAAGC
TCTTCAAAGTCAAAGCAGGCCATCAGGCAGAGAAGCTGACTTTGATTATATATCTCTCGTTTATTCCATT
GTTGATGATTAAGCGGCCGCTCGAGTCTAGAGGGCCCTTCGAAGGTAAGCCTATCCCTAACCCTCTCCTC
GGTCTCGATTCTACGCGTACCGGTCATCATCACCATCACCATTGAGTTTAAACCCGCTGATCAGCCTCGA
CTGTGCCTTCTAAGGCCTGAGCTCGCTGATCAGCCTCGATCGAGGATCCAGACATGATAAGATACATTGA
TGAGTTTGGACAAACCACAACTAGAATGCAGTGAAAAAAATGCTTTATTTGTGAAATTTGTGATGCTATT
GCTTTATTTGTAACCATTATAAGCTGCAATAAACAAGTTAACAACAACAATTGCATTCATTTTATGTTTC
AGGTTCAGGGGGAGGTGTGGGAGGTTTTTTAAAGCAAGTAAAACCTCTACAAATGTGGTATGGCTGATTA
TGATCAGTCGACCGATGCCCTTGAGAGCCTTCAACCCAGTCAGCTCCTTCCGGTGGGCGCGGGGCATGAC
TATCGTCGCCGCACTTATGACTGTCTTCTTTATCATGCAACTCGTAGGACAGGTGCCGGCAGCGCTCTGG
GTCATTTTCGGCGAGGACCGCTTTCGCTGGAGCGCGACGATGATCGGCCTGTCGCTTGCGGTATTCGGAA
TCTTGCACGCCCTCGCTCAAGCCTTCGTCACTGGTCCCGCCACCAAACGTTTCGGCGAGAAGCAGGCCAT
TATCGCCGGCATGGCGGCCGACGCGCTGGGCTACGTCTTGCTGGCGTTCGCGACGCGAGGCTGGATGGCC
TTCCCCATTATGATTCTTCTCGCTTCCGGCGGCATCGGGATGCCCGCGTTGCAGGCCATGCTGTCCAGGC
AGGTAGATGACGACCATCAGGGACAGCTTCAAGGATCGCTCGCGGCTCTTACCAGCCAGCAAAAGGCCAG
GAACCGTAAAAAGGCCGCGTTGCTGGCGTTTTTCCATAGGCTCCGCCCCCCTGACGAGCATCACAAAAAT
CGACGCTCAAGTCAGAGGTGGCGAAACCCGACAGGACTATAAAGATACCAGGCGTTTCCCCCTGGAAGCT
CCCTCGTGCGCTCTCCTGTTCCGACCCTGCCGCTTACCGGATACCTGTCCGCCTTTCTCCCTTCGGGAAG
CGTGGCGCTTTCTCAATGCTCACGCTGTAGGTATCTCAGTTCGGTGTAGGTCGTTCGCTCCAAGCTGGGC
TGTGTGCACGAACCCCCCGTTCAGCCCGACCGCTGCGCCTTATCCGGTAACTATCGTCTTGAGTCCAACC
CGGTAAGACACGACTTATCGCCACTGGCAGCAGCCACTGGTAACAGGATTAGCAGAGCGAGGTATGTAGG
CGGTGCTACAGAGTTCTTGAAGTGGTGGCCTAACTACGGCTACACTAGAAGGACAGTATTTGGTATCTGC
GCTCTGCTGAAGCCAGTTACCTTCGGAAAAAGAGTTGGTAGCTCTTGATCCGGCAAACAAACCACCGCTG
GTAGCGGTGGTTTTTTTGTTTGCAAGCAGCAGATTACGCGCAGAAAAAAAGGATCTCAAGAAGATCCTTT
GATCTTTTCTACGGGGTCTGACGCTCAGTGGAACGAAAACTCACGTTAAGGGATTTTGGTCATGAGATTA
TCAAAAAGGATCTTCACCTAGATCCTTTTAAATTAAAAATGAAGTTTTAAATCAATCTAAAGTATATATG
AGTAAACTTGGTCTGACAGTTACCAATGCTTAATCAGTGAGGCACCTATCTCAGCGATCTGTCTATTTCG
TTCATCCATAGTTGCCTGACTCCCCGTCGTGTAGATAACTACGATACGGGAGGGCTTACCATCTGGCCCC
AGTGCTGCAATGATACCGCGAGACCCACGCTCACCGGCTCCAGATTTATCAGCAATAAACCAGCCAGCCG
GAAGGGCCGAGCGCAGAAGTGGTCCTGCAACTTTATCCGCCTCCATCCAGTCTATTAATTGTTGCCGGGA
AGCTAGAGTAAGTAGTTCGCCAGTTAATAGTTTGCGCAACGTTGTTGCCATTGCTGCAGGCATCGTGGTG
TCACGCTCGTCGTTTGGTATGGCTTCATTCAGCTCCGGTTCCCAACGATCAAGGCGAGTTACATGATCCC
CCATGTTGTGCAAAAAAGCGGTTAGCTCCTTCGGTCCTCCGATCGTTGTCAGAAGTAAGTTGGCCGCAGT
GTTATCACTCATGGTTATGGCAGCACTGCATAATTCTCTTACTGTCATGCCATCCGTAAGATGCTTTTCT
GTGACTGGTGAGTACTCAACCAAGTCATTCTGAGAATAGTGTATGCGGCGACCGAGTTGCTCTTGCCCGG
CGTCAACACGGGATAATACCGCGCCACATAGCAGAACTTTAAAAGTGCTCATCATTGGAAAACGTTCTTC
GGGGCGAAAACTCTCAAGGATCTTACCGCTGTTGAGATCCAGTTCGATGTAACCCACTCGTGCACCCAAC
TGATCTTCAGCATCTTTTACTTTCACCAGCGTTTCTGGGTGAGCAAAAACAGGAAGGCAAAATGCCGCAA
AAAAGGGAATAAGGGCGACACGGAAATGTTGAATACTCATACTCTTCCTTTTTCAATATTATTGAAGCAT
TTATCAGGGTTATTGTCTCATGAGCGGATACATATTTGAATGTATTTAGAAAAATAAACAAATAGGGGTT
CCGCGCACATTTCCCCGAAAAGTGCCACCTGACGTCTAAGAAACCATTATTATCATGACATTAACCTATA
AAAATAGGCGTATCACGAGGCCCTTTCGT
