Features (pLannotate 1.2.2; 11 found; start..end, strand, type, name):
   1818..1883    +  CDS            N (fragment): REGN_LAMBD - Experimental evidence at protein level: Swiss-Prot protein existence level 1. Plays a role as a transcriptional antitermination factor that allows the virus to initiate its lytic phase. Activates expression of the delayed viral early genes by modifying host RNA polymerase (RNAP) into a form that is resistant to termination signals. This antitermination function requires the host NusA protein which serves to stabilize the interaction between antitermination protein N and host RNA polymerase. From Escherichia phage lambda (Bacteriophage lambda).
   1911..1937    +  CDS            3xHA (fragment): three tandem HA epitope tags
   1947..6098    +  CDS            gw: GAWKY_DROME - Also known as GW182 From Drosophila melanogaster (Fruit fly).
   6137..6178    +  CDS            V5 tag: epitope tag from simian virus 5
   6278..6412    -  polyA_signal   SV40 poly(A) signal: SV40 polyadenylation signal
   6435..6519    -  CDS            large T antigen (fragment): large T antigen from SV40 (simian virus 40)
   6520..6967    +  CDS            TcR (fragment): tetracycline efflux protein; tet; confers resistance to tetracycline
   7013..7601    -  rep_origin     ori: high-copy-number ColE1/pMB1/pBR322/pUC origin of replication
   7772..8632    -  CDS            AmpR: β-lactamase; bla; confers resistance to ampicillin, carbenicillin, and related antibiotics
   8633..8737    -  promoter       AmpR promoter: bla
   8887..1797    +  promoter       Ac5 promoter (across the origin): Drosophila melanogaster actin 5C promoter
>Addgene plasmid #92262 | pMCh-61 | addgene full sequence | sequence record 194406 | Addgene NGS Result
TGCCGAACGCAGTGCATGTGCAATTGTTGTTTTTTGGAATATTCAATTTTCGGACTGTCCGCTTTGATTT
CAGTTTCTTGGCTTATTCAAAAAGCAAAGTAAAGCCAAAAAAGCGAGATGGCAATACCAAATGCGGCAAA
ACGGTAGTGGAAGGAAAGGGGTGCGGGGCAGCGGAAGGAAGGGTGGGGCGGGGCGTGGCGGGGTCTGTGG
CTGGGCGCGACGTCACCGACGTTGGAGCCACTCCTTTGACCATGTGTGCGTGTGTGTATTATTCGTGTCT
CGCCACTCGCCGGTTGTTTTTTTCTTTTTATGCTGCGCTCTCTCTAGCGCCATCTCGCTTACGCATGCTC
AACGCACCGCATGTTGCCGTTTCCTTTTATGCGTCATTTTGGCTCGAAATAGGCAATTATTTAAACAAAG
ATTAGTCAACGAAAACGCTAAAATAAATAAGTCTACAATATGGTTACTTATTGCCATGTGTGTGCAGCCA
ACGATAGCAACAAAAGCAACAACACAGGTGGCTTTCCCTCTTTCACTTTTTGTTTGCAAGCCGCGTGCGA
GCAAGACGGCACGACCGGCAAACGCAATTACGCTGACAAAGAGCAGACGAAGTTTTGGCGAAAAACATCA
AGGCGCCTGATACGAATGCATTTGCAATAACAATTGCGATATTTAATATTGTTTATGAAGCTGTTTGACT
TCAAAACACACAAAAAAAAAAATAAAACAAATTATTTGAAAGAGAATTAGGAATCGGACGCTTATCGTTA
GGGTAACAACAAGAAATGCTTACTGAGTCACAGCCTCTGGAAAACTGCCGCAAGCCAGAGAGAGAGAGAA
AAAGAGGGAGAGCAGCTTAGACCGCATGTGCTTGTGTGTGAGGCGTCTCTCTCTTCGTCTCTGTTGCGCA
AACGCATAGACTGCACTGAAAAAATCGATTACCTATTTTTTATGAATGAATATTTGCACTATTACTATTC
AAAACTATTAAGATAGCAATCACATTCAATAGCCAAATACTATACCACCTGAGCGATGCAACGAAATGAT
CAATTTGAGCAAAAATGCTGCATATTTAGGACGGCATCATTATAGAAATGCTTCTTGCTGTGTACTTTTC
TCTCGTCTGGCAGCTGTTTCGCCGTTATTGTTAAAACCGGCTTAAGTTAGGTGTGTTTTCTACGACTAGT
GAATGCCCTACTAGAAGATGTGTGTTGCACAAAATGTCCCTGGAATAACCAATTTGAAGTGCAGATAGCA
GTAAACGTAAGCTAATATGAATATTATTTAACTGTAATGTTTTAATATCGCTGGACATTACTAATAAACC
CACTATAAACACATGTACATATGTATGTTTTGGCATACAATGAGTAGTTGGGGAAAAAATGTGTAAAAGC
ACCGTGACCATCACAGCATAAAGATAACCAGCTGAAGTATCGAATATGAGTAACCCCCAAATTGAATCAC
ATGCCGCAACTGATAGGACCCATGGAAGTACACTCTTCATGGCGATATACAAGACACACACAAGCACGAA
CACCCAGTTGCGGAGGAAATTCTCCGTAAATGAAAACCCAATCGGCGAACAATTCATACCCATATATGGT
AAAAGTTTTGAACGCGACTTGAGAGCGGAGAGCATTGCGGCTGATAAGGTTTTAGCGCTAAGCGGGCTTT
ATAAAACGGGCTGCGGGACCAGTTTTCATATCACTACCGTTTGAGTTCTTGTGCTGTGTGGATACTCCTC
CCGACACAAAGCCGCTCCATCAGCCAGCAGTCGTCTAATCCAGAGACCCCGGATCGGGGTACCCAACATG
GACGCACAAACACGACGACGTGAGCGTCGCGCTGAGAAACAAGCTCAATGGAAAGCTGCAAACGGTGGAT
CTCCTCCAAGCTTGATGGCTTACCCATACGATGTTCCAGATTACGCTCCTGCAGGCATGCGTGAAGCCCT
TTTTTCCCAAGATGGCTGGGGCTGTCAGCATGTTAACCAGGATACTAATTGGGAAGTTCCCAGTTCGCCA
GAACCAGCCAATAAGGATGCACCCGGTCCACCAATGTGGAAGCCAAGCATTAACAATGGTACTGATCTTT
GGGAGTCCAATTTGAGAAACGGAGGTCAGCCGGCCGCACAGCAAGTTCCAAAGCCGTCGTGGGGTCATAC
ACCATCCTCTAACTTAGGTGGAACATGGGGTGAGGACGACGATGGCGCCGATAGTAGTAGTGTGTGGACT
GGAGGAGCTGTTAGCAACGCGGGATCCGGAGCTGCAGTGGGAGTAAACCAAGCCGGAGTTAATGTCGGTC
CAGGCGGTGTTGTTTCGTCTGGCGGACCTCAGTGGGGACAAGGTGTCGTTGGCGTCGGACTTGGATCAAC
TGGAGGTAACGGGTCAAGCAATATAACTGGATCGTCTGGAGTCGCAACAGGTAGTAGCGGAAACTCCAGC
AACGCTGGTAACGGTTGGGGAGACCCTCGTGAAATACGCCCTTTGGGAGTTGGTGGCTCCATGGATATTC
GAAATGTTGAACATCGCGGCGGTAACGGTTCTGGAGCAACTTCGAGCGATCCACGAGACATTCGCATGAT
CGATCCGCGTGACCCTATTCGAGGAGATCCCCGTGGAATATCTGGTCGTCTTAATGGGACCTCTGAAATG
TGGGGTCATCATCCACAAATGTCCCATAACCAGTTGCAAGGTATCAACAAAATGGTTGGTCAAAGTGTAG
CAACTGCCAGCACCAGTGTCGGAACATCTGGCTCGGGCATCGGTCCTGGAGGTCCCGGTCCTAGTACAGT
ATCAGGCAATATCCCAACACAGTGGGGGCCTGCTCAACCGGTAAGCGTTGGTGTAAGTGGTCCCAAAGAC
ATGTCAAAACAGATAAGTGGATGGGAGGAACCATCACCACCGCCTCAGCGTCGCAGTATTCCTAACTACG
ATGATGGTACATCGTTGTGGGGTCAGCAAACTCGTGTTCCCGCTGCAAGCGGTCACTGGAAAGACATGAC
TGATTCGATAGGTCGTAGTAGTCATCTCATGCGTGGCCAAAGCCAAACGGGAGGTATAGGAATAGCCGGC
GTTGGAAATAGCAATGTTCCAGTGGGAGCCAATCCAAGTAATCCTATAAGCAGTGTAGTTGGACCTCAAG
CCCGGATTCCATCTGTGGGCGGCGTACAACACAAACCAGACGGCGGCGCTATGTGGGTGCATTCCGGCAA
TGTAGGTGGCAGAAATAATGTTGCTGCTGTTACTACTTGGGGAGATGACACTCATAGCGTTAATGTCGGC
GCTCCCAGCAGTGGCAGTGTATCCAGCAACAATTGGGTTGATGACAAGTCCAACTCAACCTTGGCACAAA
ACTCTTGGAGCGACCCGGCCCCTGTTGGAGTTAGTTGGGGCAATAAGCAAAGCAAACCGCCAAGCAATAG
TGCTTCATCAGGTTGGAGCACTGCTGCGGGCGTGGTGGATGGGGTTGATCTAGGATCTGAGTGGAACACG
CACGGGGGGATTATTGGAAAATCTCAGCAACAACAAAAACTAGCGGGACTTAACGTGGGAATGGTGAACG
TAATTAACGCGGAGATCATTAAGCAAAGCAAGCAATACAGGATCCTTGTCGAGAACGGCTTTAAAAAGGA
AGATGTAGAGCGGGCATTAGTGATTGCTAATATGAACATCGAAGAGGCAGCCGATATGCTCCGTGCCAAC
TCATCCCTATCAATGGATGGTTGGCGTCGACATGATGAGTCCCTTGGATCTTATGCCGACCACAATAGTT
CAACAAGCAGCGGTGGATTTGCTGGTCGTTACCCGGTCAACAGTGGACAACCTTCAATGTCCTTTCCTCA
TAATAACCTTATGAATAACATGGGAGGTACCGCTGTTACTGGAGGTAACAACAATACAAACATGACAGCT
TTACAGGTGCAAAAGTATTTAAATCAAGGGCAACATGGTGTCGCTGTTGGACCGCAAGCCGTTGGTAATT
CTTCAGCAGTATCTGTCGGATTTGGTCAGAACACGTCTAACGCAGCAGTGGCAGGAGCAGCCTCTGCAAA
TATAGCAGCAAATACAAACAACCAACCGTCTGGTCAGCAAATTCGCATGCTAGGCCAGCAAATTCAGTTG
GCCATTCATAGTGGTTTCATATCTAGTCAGATATTGACTCAACCGCTAACTCAAACAACCCTTAACCTTT
TAAACCAACTTCTTAGCAATATTAAGCATCTCCAGGCTGCACAGCAATCCCTTACCCGCGGGGGAAATGT
CAATCCAATGGCAGTGAATGTGGCTATATCTAAATACAAGCAGCAAATCCAGAATTTACAGAACCAGATA
AGTGCACAACAGGCTGTGTATGTAAAACAGCAAAATATGCAACCAACTTCACAACAACAACAGCCCCAAC
AACAGCAACTTCCTTCTGTTCATCTAAGTAACTCAGGCAACGACTATTTAAGAGGTCACGATGCAATAAA
TAATTTGCAAAGCAACTTTTCTGAGCTCAATATTAATAAGCCAAGTGGATATCAAGGAGCGTCCAATCAA
CAATCCCGATTAAATCAGTGGAAGCTTCCAGTATTAGATAAGGAGATCAACTCTGACAGTACGGAATTTT
CTCGTGCCCCAGGTGCAACGAAACAAAATTTGACGGCCAACACAAGCAACATAAACTCTTTGGGTCTTCA
AAACGATAGTACATGGTCAACTGGACGCAGTATTGGTGACGGTTGGCCTGATCCCTCATCTGATAACGAG
AATAAAGACTGGTCTGTTGCTCAGCCAACTTCAGCAGCAACTGCTTACACTGATCTGGTCCAAGAGTTTG
AGCCAGGCAAGCCATGGAAGGGTTCACAGATCAAAAGCATAGAAGATGATCCCAGCATTACACCAGGAAG
CGTTGCTAGATCTCCATTGTCTATTAATTCGACGCCAAAAGATGCTGACATATTTGCCAATACCGGTAAA
AATTCACCGACTGATTTACCGCCACTAAGTTTATCGTCGTCTACATGGAGTTTTAATCCAAACCAAAATT
ATCCGAGTCACAGTTGGTCTGACAATAGTCAACAATGTACCGCCACTTCGGAGCTTTGGACAAGCCCGCT
AAATAAATCATCGTCTCGAGGTCCCCCGCCAGGATTGACTGCCAATTCAAATAAATCTGCAAATAGTAAT
GCGTCAACGCCAACAACTATTACCGGAGGTGCGAATGGATGGTTACAGCCTCGAAGTGGCGGTGTTCAAA
CCACAAACACTAATTGGACAGGTGGTAACACCACTTGGGGCTCCAGTTGGTTGCTTTTGAAAAATCTAAC
AGCACAGATTGATGGTCCTACTTTGCGTACACTGTGTATGCAGCATGGGCCCCTTGTCAGCTTTCACCCG
TATTTGAACCAAGGAATTGCCTTATGTAAATATACTACTCGTGAGGAGGCGAACAAGGCGCAAATGGCGT
TAAACAACTGTGTCCTCGCCAACACCACAATATTTGCTGAATCTCCCAGCGAGAACGAGGTGCAAAGCAT
TATGCAGCACTTACCACAAACTCCTTCCTCTACAAGCTCTAGTGGAACTAGTGGTGGCAACGTCGGAGGC
GTCGGCACTTCAGCCAATAATGCAAACAGTGGTTCTGCAGCTTGTCTGTCCGGAAACAATAGCGGCAACG
GAAACGGCAGCGCGAGCGGCGCCGGCAGCGGCAACAATGGCAACAGTAGCTGCAACAACAGTGCCGCCGG
GGGGGGCAGCAGCAGCAACAACACGATTACCACTGTAGCAAATTCGAATCTTGTTGGTTCTAGTGGCTCT
GTCTCAAATTCCTCTGGCGTTACTGCTAACTCTAGTACTGTTTCTGTAGTTAGTTGTACAGCGAGTGGGA
ATTCCATAAATGGGGCAGGTACTGCAAACAGTTCTGGTTCAAAGAGTAGTGCAAACAATTTAGCTAGCGG
CCAGTCTAGCGCTTCTAACTTAACTAATAGCACCAATTCAACATGGCGACAAACTAGCCAAAACCAAGCT
CTTCAAAGTCAAAGCAGGCCATCAGGCAGAGAAGCTGACTTTGATTATATATCTCTCGTTTATTCCATTG
TTGATGATTAAGCGGCCGCTCGAGTCTAGAGGGCCCGCGGTTCGAAGGTAAGCCTATCCCTAACCCTCTC
CTCGGTCTCGATTCTACGCGTACCGGTCATCATCACCATCACCATTGAGTTTAAACCCGCTGATCAGCCT
CGACTGTGCCTTCTAAGGCCTGAGCTCGCTGATCAGCCTCGATCGAGGATCCAGACATGATAAGATACAT
TGATGAGTTTGGACAAACCACAACTAGAATGCAGTGAAAAAAATGCTTTATTTGTGAAATTTGTGATGCT
ATTGCTTTATTTGTAACCATTATAAGCTGCAATAAACAAGTTAACAACAACAATTGCATTCATTTTATGT
TTCAGGTTCAGGGGGAGGTGTGGGAGGTTTTTTAAAGCAAGTAAAACCTCTACAAATGTGGTATGGCTGA
TTATGATCAGTCGACCGATGCCCTTGAGAGCCTTCAACCCAGTCAGCTCCTTCCGGTGGGCGCGGGGCAT
GACTATCGTCGCCGCACTTATGACTGTCTTCTTTATCATGCAACTCGTAGGACAGGTGCCGGCAGCGCTC
TGGGTCATTTTCGGCGAGGACCGCTTTCGCTGGAGCGCGACGATGATCGGCCTGTCGCTTGCGGTATTCG
GAATCTTGCACGCCCTCGCTCAAGCCTTCGTCACTGGTCCCGCCACCAAACGTTTCGGCGAGAAGCAGGC
CATTATCGCCGGCATGGCGGCCGACGCGCTGGGCTACGTCTTGCTGGCGTTCGCGACGCGAGGCTGGATG
GCCTTCCCCATTATGATTCTTCTCGCTTCCGGCGGCATCGGGATGCCCGCGTTGCAGGCCATGCTGTCCA
GGCAGGTAGATGACGACCATCAGGGACAGCTTCAAGGCCAGCAAAAGGCCAGGAACCGTAAAAAGGCCGC
GTTGCTGGCGTTTTTCCATAGGCTCCGCCCCCCTGACGAGCATCACAAAAATCGACGCTCAAGTCAGAGG
TGGCGAAACCCGACAGGACTATAAAGATACCAGGCGTTTCCCCCTGGAAGCTCCCTCGTGCGCTCTCCTG
TTCCGACCCTGCCGCTTACCGGATACCTGTCCGCCTTTCTCCCTTCGGGAAGCGTGGCGCTTTCTCATAG
CTCACGCTGTAGGTATCTCAGTTCGGTGTAGGTCGTTCGCTCCAAGCTGGGCTGTGTGCACGAACCCCCC
GTTCAGCCCGACCGCTGCGCCTTATCCGGTAACTATCGTCTTGAGTCCAACCCGGTAAGACACGACTTAT
CGCCACTGGCAGCAGCCACTGGTAACAGGATTAGCAGAGCGAGGTATGTAGGCGGTGCTACAGAGTTCTT
GAAGTGGTGGCCTAACTACGGCTACACTAGAAGGACAGTATTTGGTATCTGCGCTCTGCTGAAGCCAGTT
ACCTTCGGAAAAAGAGTTGGTAGCTCTTGATCCGGCAAACAAACCACCGCTGGTAGCGGTGGTTTTTTTG
TTTGCAAGCAGCAGATTACGCGCAGAAAAAAAGGATCTCAAGAAGATCCTTTGATCTTTTCTACGGGGTC
TGACGCTCAGTGGAACGAAAACTCACGTTAAGGGATTTTGGTCATGAGATTATCAAAAAGGATCTTCACC
TAGATCCTTTTAAATTAAAAATGAAGTTTTAAATCAATCTAAAGTATATATGAGTAAACTTGGTCTGACA
GTTACCAATGCTTAATCAGTGAGGCACCTATCTCAGCGATCTGTCTATTTCGTTCATCCATAGTTGCCTG
ACTCCCCGTCGTGTAGATAACTACGATACGGGAGGGCTTACCATCTGGCCCCAGTGCTGCAATGATACCG
CGAGACCCACGCTCACCGGCTCCAGATTTATCAGCAATAAACCAGCCAGCCGGAAGGGCCGAGCGCAGAA
GTGGTCCTGCAACTTTATCCGCCTCCATCCAGTCTATTAATTGTTGCCGGGAAGCTAGAGTAAGTAGTTC
GCCAGTTAATAGTTTGCGCAACGTTGTTGCCATTGCTGCAGGCATCGTGGTGTCACGCTCGTCGTTTGGT
ATGGCTTCATTCAGCTCCGGTTCCCAACGATCAAGGCGAGTTACATGATCCCCCATGTTGTGCAAAAAAG
CGGTTAGCTCCTTCGGTCCTCCGATCGTTGTCAGAAGTAAGTTGGCCGCAGTGTTATCACTCATGGTTAT
GGCAGCACTGCATAATTCTCTTACTGTCATGCCATCCGTAAGATGCTTTTCTGTGACTGGTGAGTACTCA
ACCAAGTCATTCTGAGAATAGTGTATGCGGCGACCGAGTTGCTCTTGCCCGGCGTCAACACGGGATAATA
CCGCGCCACATAGCAGAACTTTAAAAGTGCTCATCATTGGAAAACGTTCTTCGGGGCGAAAACTCTCAAG
GATCTTACCGCTGTTGAGATCCAGTTCGATGTAACCCACTCGTGCACCCAACTGATCTTCAGCATCTTTT
ACTTTCACCAGCGTTTCTGGGTGAGCAAAAACAGGAAGGCAAAATGCCGCAAAAAAGGGAATAAGGGCGA
CACGGAAATGTTGAATACTCATACTCTTCCTTTTTCAATATTATTGAAGCATTTATCAGGGTTATTGTCT
CATGAGCGGATACATATTTGAATGTATTTAGAAAAATAAACAAATAGGGGTTCCGCGCACATTTCCCCGA
AAAGTGCCACCTGACGTCTAAGAAACCATTATTATCATGACATTAACCTATAAAAATAGGCGTATCACGA
GGCCCTTTCGTCTTCAAGAATTAATTCTATATTCTAAAAACACAAATGATACTTCTAAAAAAAAATCATG
AATGGCATCAACTCTGAATCAAATCTTTGCAGATGCACCTACTTCTCATTTCCACTGTCACATCATTTTT
CCAGATCTCGCTGCCTGTTATGTGGCCCACAAACCAAGACACGTTTTATGGCCATTAAAGCTGGCTGATC
GTCGCCAAACACCAAATACATAATGAATATGTACACATTCGAGAAAGAAGCGATCAAAGAAGCGTCTTCG
GGCGGAGTAGGAGAATGCGGAGGAGAAGGAGAACGAGCTGATCTAGTATCTCTCCACAATCCAATGCCAA
CTGACCAACTGGCCATATTCGGAGCAATTTGAAGCCAATTTCCATCGCCTGGCGATCGCTCCATTCTTGG
CTATATGTTTTTCACCGTTACCCGGGGCCATTTTCAAAGACTCGTCGGCAAGATAAGATTGTGTCACTCG
CTGTCTCTCTTCATTTGTCGAAGAATGCTGAGGAATTTCGCGATGACGTCGGCGAGTATTTTGAAGAATG
AGAATAATTTGTATTTATACGAAAATCAGTTAGTGGAATTTTCTACAAAAACATGTTATCTATAGATAAT
TTTGTTGCAAAATATGTTGACTATGACAAAGATTGTATGTATATACCTTTAATGTATTCTCATTTTCTTA
TGTATTTATAATGGCAATGATGATACTGATGATATTTTAAGATGATGCCAGACCAAAAGGCTTGAATTTC
TGCGTCTTT
